Addgene plasmid #242614: pAT209
Purpose: 7-stem loop MS2 Citrine + magnetic separation RNA reporter, stem-loops in 5'UTR
Depositing lab: Lacra Bintu. Depositing organization: Stanford University. Publication: High-throughput discovery of regulatory effector domains in human RNA-binding proteins. Thurm AR, Finkel Y, Andrews C, Cai XS, Benko C, Bintu L. bioRxiv [Preprint]. 2024 Jul 19:2024.07.19.604317. doi: 10.1101/2024.07.19.604317. PubMed 39071298.
Backbone
  Vector backbone: pJT039
  Selectable markers: Puromycin
Growth in bacteria
  Bacterial resistance: Ampicillin, 100 μg/mL
  Growth temperature: 37°C
  Growth strain: DH5alpha
  Copy number: High Copy
Gene/Insert
  Gene/Insert name: Citrine
  Species: Synthetic
Terms and licenses: Academic/Nonprofit Terms; Industry Terms: Not Available to Industry
Depositor comments: The depositor confirms that discrepancies between the depositor's sequence and Addgene's sequences have no functional consequences.
How to cite: pAT209 was a gift from Lacra Bintu (Addgene plasmid # 242614 ; http://n2t.net/addgene:242614 ; RRID:Addgene_242614)
