[The description below was written by a language model from this plasmid's Addgene catalogue record and pLannotate feature annotations shown in this document.]
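Description:
pAT209 is an AAVS1 safe-harbour donor plasmid built on the pJT039 backbone, designed to install an RNA-tethering reporter into human cells. In bacteria it is maintained through a high-copy ColE1/pUC-type origin and an ampicillin resistance gene. The payload is flanked by left and right homology arms from intron 1 of human PPP1R12C. Immediately after the left arm, a splice acceptor precedes a promoterless puromycin N-acetyltransferase gene with a bGH polyadenylation signal. This arrangement makes puromycin resistance depend on splicing into the endogenous transcript, which favours recovery of correctly targeted integrants. The record does not say which nuclease is used to stimulate integration.

The reporter unit begins with an array of tet operator sites, annotated as TRE fragments, placed upstream of the EF-1α core promoter and its intron A. The operators presumably allow TetR-fusion recruitment at the DNA level, though the record does not state this. According to the catalogue entry, seven MS2 stem-loops lie in the 5'UTR. They are not annotated in the feature table but would fit the unannotated interval between the intron and the coding region. The open reading frame encodes a synthetic surface marker made of an Igκ leader, a human IgG1 constant-region fragment and the PDGFRβ transmembrane domain, followed by Citrine carrying an SV40 NLS and an SV40 poly(A) signal. The element separating marker and Citrine is not annotated. The surface-displayed IgG fragment permits magnetic separation of expressing cells, while Citrine gives a fluorescence readout. The construct is intended for recruiting MS2 coat protein fusions to the reporter mRNA, supporting high-throughput screens for regulatory effector domains from RNA-binding proteins.
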