Features (pLannotate 1.2.2; 36 found; start..end, strand, type, name):
      1..589     +  rep_origin     ori: high-copy-number ColE1/pMB1/pBR322/pUC origin of replication
    772..864     +  CDS            lacI (fragment): lac repressor; lacI; The lac repressor binds to the lac operator to inhibit transcription in E. coli. This inhibition can be relieved by adding lactose or isopropyl-β-D-thiogalactopyranoside (IPTG).
    877..898     +  protein_bind   CAP binding site: CAP binding activates transcription in the presence of cAMP. E. coli catabolite activator protein
    913..943     +  promoter       lac promoter: promoter for the E. coli lac operon
    951..967     +  protein_bind   lac operator: The lac repressor binds to the lac operator to inhibit transcription in E. coli. This inhibition can be relieved by adding lactose or isopropyl-β-D-thiogalactopyranoside (IPTG). lac repressor encoded by lacI
   1012..1030    +  promoter       T3 promoter: promoter for bacteriophage T3 RNA polymerase
   1065..1868    +  misc_feature   HA-L: left homology arm from the adeno-associated virus integration site (AAVS1) within intron 1 of the human PPP1R12C gene
   1875..1900    +  misc_feature   SA: splice acceptor site
   1987..2586    +  CDS            PuroR: puromycin N-acetyltransferase; pac from Streptomyces alboniger; confers resistance to puromycin
   2624..2848    +  polyA_signal   bGH poly(A) signal: bovine growth hormone polyadenylation signal
   2852..2873    +  promoter       SV40 promoter (fragment): SV40 enhancer and early promoter
   2914..2939    +  promoter       tight TRE promoter (fragment): Tet-responsive promoter PTight, consisting of seven tet operator sequences followed by the minimal CMV promoter
   2956..2975    +  promoter       tight TRE promoter (fragment): Tet-responsive promoter PTight, consisting of seven tet operator sequences followed by the minimal CMV promoter
   2993..3011    +  protein_bind   tet operator: tetO; bacterial operator O2 for the tetR and tetA genes tetracycline repressor TetR
   3028..3048    +  promoter       tight TRE promoter (fragment): Tet-responsive promoter PTight, consisting of seven tet operator sequences followed by the minimal CMV promoter
   3058..3083    +  promoter       tight TRE promoter (fragment): Tet-responsive promoter PTight, consisting of seven tet operator sequences followed by the minimal CMV promoter
   3100..3119    +  promoter       tight TRE promoter (fragment): Tet-responsive promoter PTight, consisting of seven tet operator sequences followed by the minimal CMV promoter
   3137..3155    +  protein_bind   tet operator: tetO; bacterial operator O2 for the tetR and tetA genes tetracycline repressor TetR
   3173..3195    +  promoter       PLtetO-1 promoter (fragment): modified phage lambda PL promoter with tet operator sites (Lutz and Bujard, 1997)
   3208..3228    +  promoter       tight TRE promoter (fragment): Tet-responsive promoter PTight, consisting of seven tet operator sequences followed by the minimal CMV promoter
   3265..3471    +  promoter       EF-1α core promoter: core promoter for human elongation factor EF-1α
   3472..3581    +  intron         EF-1α intron A (fragment): intron upstream of the start codon of human EF-1α
   4207..4410    +  intron         EF-1α intron A: truncated intron upstream of the start codon of human EF-1α
   4443..4461    +  promoter       T3 promoter: promoter for bacteriophage T3 RNA polymerase
   4863..4925    +  sig_peptide    Igκ leader: leader sequence from mouse immunoglobulin κ light chain
   4965..5645    +  CDS            IGHG1 (fragment): IGHG1_HUMAN - Experimental evidence at protein level: Swiss-Prot protein existence level 1. Constant region of immunoglobulin heavy chains. Immunoglobulins, also known as antibodies, are membrane-bound or secreted glycoproteins produced by B lymphocytes. In the recognition phase of humoral immunity, the membrane-bound immunoglobulins serve as receptors which, upon binding of a specific antigen, trigger the clonal expansion and differentiation of B lymphocytes into immunoglobulins- secreting plasma cells. Secreted immunoglobulins mediate the effector phase of humoral immunity, which results in
   5727..5873    +  CDS            PDGFRβ TM domain: transmembrane domain from platelet derived growth factor receptor beta
   5955..6671    +  CDS            Citrine: Citrine is a basic (constitutively fluorescent) yellow fluorescent protein published in 2001, derived from Aequorea victoria. It has moderate acid sensitivity.
   6672..6692    +  CDS            SV40 NLS: nuclear localization signal of SV40 (simian virus 40) large T antigen
   6703..6824    +  polyA_signal   SV40 poly(A) signal: SV40 polyadenylation signal
   6890..7726    +  misc_feature   HA-R: right homology arm from the adeno-associated virus integration site (AAVS1) within intron 1 of the human PPP1R12C gene
   7727..7751    +  CDS            NeoR/KanR (fragment): aminoglycoside phosphotransferase confers resistance to neomycin, kanamycin, and G418 (Geneticin®)
   7772..7822    -  misc_feature   bom (fragment): basis of mobility region from pBR322
   7849..7908    +  promoter       AmpR promoter (fragment): bla
   8001..8861    -  CDS            AmpR: β-lactamase; bla; confers resistance to ampicillin, carbenicillin, and related antibiotics
   8862..8914    -  promoter       AmpR promoter (fragment): bla
>Addgene plasmid #242614 | pAT209 | addgene full sequence | sequence record 486664 | Addgene NGS Result
TTGAGATCCTTTTTTTCTGCGCGTAATCTGCTGCTTGCAAACAAAAAAACCACCGCTACCAGCGGTGGTT
TGTTTGCCGGATCAAGAGCTACCAACTCTTTTTCCGAAGGTAACTGGCTTCAGCAGAGCGCAGATACCAA
ATACTGTTCTTCTAGTGTAGCCGTAGTTAGGCCACCACTTCAAGAACTCTGTAGCACCGCCTACATACCT
CGCTCTGCTAATCCTGTTACCAGTGGCTGCTGCCAGTGGCGATAAGTCGTGTCTTACCGGGTTGGACTCA
AGACGATAGTTACCGGATAAGGCGCAGCGGTCGGGCTGAACGGGGGGTTCGTGCACACAGCCCAGCTTGG
AGCGAACGACCTACACCGAACTGAGATACCTACAGCGTGAGCTATGAGAAAGCGCCACGCTTCCCGAAGG
GAGAAAGGCGGACAGGTATCCGGTAAGCGGCAGGGTCGGAACAGGAGAGCGCACGAGGGAGCTTCCAGGG
GGAAACGCCTGGTATCTTTATAGTCCTGTCGGGTTTCGCCACCTCTGACTTGAGCGTCGATTTTTGTGAT
GCTCGTCAGGGGGGCGGAGCCTATGGAAAAACGCCAGCAACGCGGCCTTTTTACGGTTCCTGGCCTTTTG
CTGGCCTTTTGCTCACATGTTCTTTCCTGCGTTATCCCCTGATTCTGTGGATAACCGTATTACCGCCTTT
GAGTGAGCTGATACCGCTCGCCGCAGCCGAACGACCGAGCGCAGCGAGTCAGTGAGCGAGGAAGCGGAAG
AGCGCCCAATACGCAAACCGCCTCTCCCCGCGCGTTGGCCGATTCATTAATGCAGCTGGCACGACAGGTT
TCCCGACTGGAAAGCGGGCAGTGAGCGCAACGCAATTAATGTGAGTTAGCTCACTCATTAGGCACCCCAG
GCTTTACACTTTATGCTTCCGGCTCGTATGTTGTGTGGAATTGTGAGCGGATAACAATTTCACACAGGAA
ACAGCTATGACCATGATTACGCCAAGCTCAGAATTAACCCTCACTAAAGGGACTAGTCCTGCAGGTTTAA
ACCAATTGGCCCTTTGCTTTCTCTGACCAGCATTCTCTCCCCTGGGCCTGTGCCGCTTTCTGTCTGCAGC
TTGTGGCCTGGGTCACCTCTACGGCTGGCCCAGATCCTTCCCTGCCGCCTCCTTCAGGTTCCGTCTTCCT
CCACTCCCTCTTCCCCTTGCTCTCTGCTGTGTTGCTGCCCAAGGATGCTCTTTCCGGAGCACTTCCTTCT
CGGCGCTGCACCACGTGATGTCCTCTGAGCGGATCCTCCCCGTGTCTGGGTCCTCTCCGGGCATCTCTCC
TCCCTCACCCAACCCCATGCCGTCTTCACTCGCTGGGTTCCCTTTTCCTTCTCCTTCTGGGGCCTGTGCC
ATCTCTCGTTTCTTAGGATGGCCTTCTCCGACGGATGTCTCCCTTGCGTCCCGCCTCCCCTTCTTGTAGG
CCTGCATCATCACCGTTTTTCTGGACAACCCCAAAGTACCCCGTCTCCCTGGCTTTAGCCACCTCTCCAT
CCTCTTGCTTTCTTTGCCTGGACACCCCGTTCTCCTGTGGATTCGGGTCACCTCTCACTCCTTTCATTTG
GGCAGCTCCCCTACCCCCCTTACCTCTCTAGTCTGTGCTAGCTCTTCCAGCCCCCTGTCATGGCATCTTC
CAGGGGTCCGAGAGCTCAGCTAGTCTTCTTCCTCCAACCCGGGCCCCTATGTCCACTTCAGGACAGCATG
TTTGCTGCCTCCAGGGATCCTGTGTCCCCGAGCTGGGACCACCTTATATTCCCAGGGCCGGTTAATGTGG
CTCTGGTTCTGGGTACTTTTATCTGTCCCCTCCACCCCACAGTGGGGCAAGCTTCTGACCTCTTCTCTTC
CTCCCACAGGGCCTCGAGAGATCAGGCAGCGGAGAGGGCAGAGGAAGTCTTCTAACATGCGGTGACGTGG
AGGAGAATCCCGGCCCTAGGCTCGAGATGACCGAGTACAAGCCCACGGTGCGCCTCGCCACCCGCGACGA
CGTCCCCAGGGCCGTACGCACCCTCGCCGCCGCGTTCGCCGACTACCCCGCCACGCGCCACACCGTCGAT
CCGGACCGCCACATCGAGCGGGTCACCGAGCTGCAAGAACTCTTCCTCACGCGCGTCGGGCTCGACATCG
GCAAGGTGTGGGTCGCGGACGACGGCGCCGCGGTGGCGGTCTGGACCACGCCGGAGAGCGTCGAAGCGGG
GGCGGTGTTCGCCGAGATCGGCCCGCGCATGGCCGAGTTGAGCGGTTCCCGGCTGGCCGCGCAGCAACAG
ATGGAAGGCCTCCTGGCGCCGCACCGGCCCAAGGAGCCCGCGTGGTTCCTGGCCACCGTCGGCGTCTCGC
CCGACCACCAGGGCAAGGGTCTGGGCAGCGCCGTCGTGCTCCCCGGAGTGGAGGCGGCCGAGCGCGCCGG
GGTGCCCGCCTTCCTGGAGACCTCCGCGCCCCGCAACCTCCCCTTCTACGAGCGGCTCGGCTTCACCGTC
ACCGCCGACGTCGAGGTGCCCGAAGGACCGCGCACCTGGTGCATGACCCGCAAGCCCGGTGCCTGATCTA
GAGGGCCCGTTTAAACCCGCTGATCAGCCTCGACTGTGCCTTCTAGTTGCCAGCCATCTGTTGTTTGCCC
CTCCCCCGTGCCTTCCTTGACCCTGGAAGGTGCCACTCCCACTGTCCTTTCCTAATAAAATGAGGAAATT
GCATCGCATTGTCTGAGTAGGTGTCATTCTATTCTGGGGGGTGGGGTGGGGCAGGACAGCAAGGGGGAGG
ATTGGGAAGACAATAGCAGGCATGCTGGGGATGCGGTGGGCTCTATGGCTTCTGAGGCGGAAAGAACCAG
CTGGGGGCTAGCAAAGCCTAGGAACAGCTGCATATAGCACTGCAGTTTACTCCCTATCAGTGATAGAGAG
TCAAAAGGCCATGCCCTCCCTATCAGTGATAGAGAGAGCAGACTCAAGGTGGTCCCTATCAGTGATAGAG
AGATTGAGCAAGAGGGCCTCCCTATCAGTGATAGAGAATAGCACTGCAGTTTACTCCCTATCAGTGATAG
AGAGTCAAAAGGCCATGCCCTCCCTATCAGTGATAGAGAGAGCAGACTCAAGGTGGTCCCTATCAGTGAT
AGAGAGATTGAGCAAGAGGGCCTCCCTATCAGTGATAGAGATTGATCCAGTCAGGGCCTCCCTATCAGTG
ATAGAGAAGCTATGTGCAGGTAGGGCTGTACAGTGGGAATGCATGAGCGCACATCGCCCACAGTCCCCGA
GAAGTTGGGGGGAGGGGTCGGCAATTGAACCGGTGCCTAGAGAAGGTGGCGCGGGGTAAACTGGGAAAGT
GATGTCGTGTACTGGCTCCGCCTTTTTCCCGAGGGTGGGGGAGAACCGTATATAAGTGCAGTAGTCGCCG
TGAACGTTCTTTTTCGCAACGGGTTTGCCGCCAGAACACAGGTAAGTGCCGTGTGTGGTTCCCGCGGGCC
TGGCCTCTTTACGGGTTATGGCCCTTGCGTGCCTTGAATTACTTCCACCTGGCTGCAGTACGTGATTCTT
GATCCCGAGCTTCGGGTTGGAAGTGGGTGGGAGAGTTCGAGGCCTTGCGCTTAAGGAGCCCCTTCGCCTC
GTGCTTGAGTTGAGGCCTGGCCTGGGCGCTGGGGCCGCCGCGTGCGAATCTGGTGGCACCTTCGCGCCTG
TCTCGCTGCTTTCGATAAGTCTCTAGCCATTTAAAATTTTTGATGACCTGCTGCGACGCTTTTTTTCTGG
CAAGATAGTCTTGTAAATGCGGGCCAACATGTGCACACTGGTATTTCGGTTTTTGGGGCCGCGGGCGGCG
ACGGGGCCCGTGCGTCCCAGCGCACATGTTCGGCGAGGCGGGGCCTGCGAGCGCGGCCACCGAGAATCGG
ACGGGGGTAGTCTCAAGCTGGCCGGCCTGCTCTGGTGCCTGGCCTCGCGCCGCCGTGTATCGCCCCGCCC
TGGGCGGCAAGGCTGGCCCGGTCGGCACCAGTTGCGTGAGCGGAAAGATGGCCGCTTCCCGGCCCTGCTG
CAGGGAGCTCAAAATGGAGGACGCGGCGCTCGGGAGAGCGGGCGGGTGAGTCACCCACACAAAGGAAAAG
GGCCTTTCCGTCCTCAGCCGTCGCTTCATGTGACTCCACGGAGTACCGGGCGCCGTCCAGGCACCTCGAT
TAGTTCTCGAGCTTTTGGAGTACGTCGTCTTTAGGTTGGGGGGAGGGGTTTTATGCGATGGAGTTTCCCC
ACACTGAGTGGGTGGAGACTGAAGTTAGGCCAGCTTGGCACTTGATGTAATTCTCCTTGGAATTTGCCCT
TTTTGAGTTTGGATCTTGGTTCATTCTCAAGCCTCAGACAGTGGTTCAAAGTTTTTTTCTTCCATTTCAG
GTGTCGTGAGCTAGCGATTACGCCAAGCTCGAAATTAACCCTCACTAAAGGGAACAAAAGCTGGAGCTCC
CACCGCGGTGGGCTCCGTTTATGCTTTCCAGCTCGGTATCAGTGCACGAGCATCCGCCGTGCCTTAACAA
GGCTAACAAACGACTCGCACGAGCATCAGCCGTGCCTGAGCCCTTACTCCGTGGTCTCGCACGAGCATCA
GCCGTGCCTATCATACAATTCCACTGTATTTGCACGAGCATCAGCCGTGCCTGGCCATTAACACCCAAAC
AGTGGCACGAGCATCAGCCGTGCCTCAGGCCTATGTTCCAGACGGATGCACGAGCATCAGCCGTGCCTAG
AGGCGAGTCCTGCGCGAATCGCACGAGCATCAGCCGTGCCTGAACCGAAGTCCTTGGAGTTTAGAGCGAG
GGCCGCTCGACTAGCTACGTAGATCTGCCACCATGGAGACAGACACACTCCTGCTATGGGTACTGCTGCT
CTGGGTTCCAGGTTCCACTGGTGACGCTAGCGAGACGGGCGGATCAGGCGGTCGTCTCGGATCCGACAAA
ACTCACACATGCCCACCGTGCCCAGCACCTGAACTCCTGGGGGGACCGTCAGTCTTCCTCTTCCCCCCAA
AACCCAAGGACACCCTCATGATCTCCCGGACCCCTGAGGTCACATGCGTGGTGGTGGACGTGAGCCACGA
AGACCCTGAGGTCAAGTTCAACTGGTACGTGGACGGCGTGGAGGTGCATAATGCCAAGACAAAGCCGCGG
GAGGAGCAGTACAACAGCACGTACCGTGTGGTCAGCGTCCTCACCGTCCTGCACCAGGACTGGCTGAATG
GCAAGGAGTACAAGTGCAAGGTCTCCAACAAAGCCCTCCCAGCCCCCATCGAGAAAACCATCTCCAAAGC
CAAAGGGCAGCCCCGAGAACCACAGGTCTACACCCTGCCCCCATCCCGGGAGGAGATGACCAAGAACCAG
GTCAGCCTGACCTGCCTGGTCAAAGGCTTCTATCCCAGCGACATCGCCGTGGAGTGGGAGAGCAATGGGC
AGCCGGAGAACAACTACAAGACCACGCCTCCCGTGCTGGACTCCGACGGCTCCTTCTTCCTCTACAGCAA
GCTCACCGTGGACAAGAGCAGGTGGCAGCAGGGGAACGTCTTCTCATGCTCCGTGATGCACGAGGCTCTG
CACAACCACTACACGCAGAAGAGCCTCTCCCTGTCTCCGGGTAAAGGAGGAGGTGGAAGCGGAGGAGGAG
GAAGCGGAGGAGGAGGTAGCGGAGAACAAAAACTCATCTCAGAAGAGGATCTGAATGCTGTGGGCCAGGA
CACGCAGGAGGTCATCGTGGTGCCACACTCCTTGCCCTTTAAGGTGGTGGTGATCTCAGCCATCCTGGCC
CTGGTGGTGCTCACCATCATCTCCCTTATCATCCTCATCATGCTTTGGCAGAAGAAGCCACGTTGTACAG
GCAGTGGAGAGGGCAGAGGAAGTCTGCTAACATGCGGTGACGTCGAGGAGAATCCTGGCCCACCGGTCGC
CACCATGGTGAGCAAGGGCGAGGAGCTGTTCACCGGGGTGGTGCCCATCCTGGTCGAGCTGGACGGCGAC
GTAAACGGCCACAAGTTCAGCGTGTCCGGCGAGGGCGAGGGCGATGCCACCTACGGCAAGCTGACCCTGA
AGTTCATCTGCACCACCGGCAAGCTGCCCGTGCCCTGGCCCACCCTCGTGACCACCTTCGGCTACGGCCT
GATGTGCTTCGCCCGCTACCCCGACCACATGAAGCAGCACGACTTCTTCAAGTCCGCCATGCCCGAAGGC
TACGTCCAGGAGCGCACCATCTTCTTCAAGGACGACGGCAACTACAAGACCCGCGCCGAGGTGAAGTTCG
AGGGCGACACCCTGGTGAACCGCATCGAGCTGAAGGGCATCGACTTCAAGGAGGACGGCAACATCCTGGG
GCACAAGCTGGAGTACAACTACAACAGCCACAACGTCTATATCATGGCCGACAAGCAGAAGAACGGCATC
AAGGTGAACTTCAAGATCCGCCACAACATCGAGGACGGCAGCGTGCAGCTCGCCGACCACTACCAGCAGA
ACACCCCCATCGGCGACGGCCCCGTGCTGCTGCCCGACAACCACTACCTGAGCTACCAGTCCGCCCTGAG
CAAAGACCCCAACGAGAAGCGCGATCACATGGTCCTGCTGGAGTTCGTGACCGCCGCCGGGATCACTCTC
GGCATGGACGAGCTGTACAAGCCAAAAAAGAAGAGAAAGGTATAGTTAACTAAACTTGTTTATTGCAGCT
TATAATGGTTACAAATAAAGCAATAGCATCACAAATTTCACAAATAAAGCATTTTTTTCACTGCATTCTA
GTTGTGGTTTGTCCAAACTCATCAATGTATCTTATCATGTCTGCATATGTAAATTGTAAGCGTCTCGGCC
TCTAGAGTCGAGATGACATTGATTATTGAACTAGGGACAGGATTGGTGACAGAAAAGCCCCATCCTTAGG
CCTCCTCCTTCCTAGTCTCCTGATATTGGGTCTAACCCCCACCTCCTGTTAGGCAGATTCCTTATCTGGT
GACACACCCCCATTTCCTGGAGCCATCTCTCTCCTTGCCAGAACCTCTAAGGTTTGCTTACGATGGAGCC
AGAGAGGATCCTGGGAGGGAGAGCTTGGCAGGGGGTGGGAGGGAAGGGGGGGATGCGTGACCTGCCCGGT
TCTCAGTGGCCACCCTGCGCTACCCTCTCCCAGAACCTGAGCTGCTCTGACGCGGCTGTCTGGTGCGTTT
CACTGATCCTGGTGCTGCAGCTTCCTTACACTTCCCAAGAGGAGAAGCAGTTTGGAAAAACAAAATCAGA
ATAAGTTGGTCCTGAGTTCTAACTTTGGCTCTTCACCTTTCTAGTCCCCAATTTATATTGTTCCTCCGTG
CGTCAGTTTTACCTGTGAGATAAGGCCAGTAGCCAGCCCCGTCCTGGCAGGGCTGTGGTGAGGAGGGGGG
TGTCCGTGTGGAAAACTCCCTTTGTGAGAATGGTGCGTCCTAGGTGTTCACCAGGTCGTGGCCGCCTCTA
CTCCCTTTCTCTTTCTCCATCCTTCTTTCCTTAAAGAGTCCCCAGTGCTATCTGGGACATATTCCTCCGC
CCAGAGCAGGGTCCCGCTTCCCTAAGGCCCTGCTCTGGGCTTCTGGGTTTGAGTCCTTGGCAAGCCCAGG
AGAGGCGCTCAGGCTTCCCTGTCCCCCTTCCTCGTCCACCATCTCATGCCCCTGGCTCTCCTGCCCCTTC
CCTACAGGGGTTCCTGGCTCTGCTCTTCGCCTTCTTGACGAGTTCTTCTGAATTATTAACGCTTACAATT
TCCTGATGCGGTATTTTCTCCTTACGCATCTGTGCGGTATTTCACACCGCATCAGGTGGCACTTTTCGGG
GAAATGTGCGCGGAACCCCTATTTGTTTATTTTTCTAAATACATTCAAATATGTATCCGCTCATGAGATT
ATCAAAAAGGATCTTCACCTAGATCCTTTTAAATTAAAAATGAAGTTTTAAATCAATCTAAAGTATATAT
GAGTAAACTTGGTCTGACAGTTACCAATGCTTAATCAGTGAGGCACCTATCTCAGCGATCTGTCTATTTC
GTTCATCCATAGTTGCCTGACTCCCCGTCGTGTAGATAACTACGATACGGGAGGGCTTACCATCTGGCCC
CAGTGCTGCAATGATACCGCGAGACCCACGCTCACCGGCTCCAGATTTATCAGCAATAAACCAGCCAGCC
GGAAGGGCCGAGCGCAGAAGTGGTCCTGCAACTTTATCCGCCTCCATCCAGTCTATTAATTGTTGCCGGG
AAGCTAGAGTAAGTAGTTCGCCAGTTAATAGTTTGCGCAACGTTGTTGCCATTGCTACAGGCATCGTGGT
GTCACGCTCGTCGTTTGGTATGGCTTCATTCAGCTCCGGTTCCCAACGATCAAGGCGAGTTACATGATCC
CCCATGTTGTGCAAAAAAGCGGTTAGCTCCTTCGGTCCTCCGATCGTTGTCAGAAGTAAGTTGGCCGCAG
TGTTATCACTCATGGTTATGGCAGCACTGCATAATTCTCTTACTGTCATGCCATCCGTAAGATGCTTTTC
TGTGACTGGTGARTACTCAACCAAGTCATTCTGAGAATAGTGTATGCGGCGACCGAGTTGCTCTTGCCCG
GCGTCAATACGGGATAATACCGCGCCACATAGCAGAACTTTAAAAGTGCTCATCATTGGAAAACGTTCTT
CGGGGCGAAAACTCTCAAGGATCTTACCGCTGTTGAGATCCAGTTCGATGTAACCCACTCGTGCACCCAA
CTGATCTTCAGCATCTTTTACTTTCACCAGCGTTTCTGGGTGAGCAAAAACAGGAAGGCAAAATGCCGCA
AAAAAGGGAATAAGGGCGACACGGAAATGTTGAATACTCATACTCTTCCTTTTTCAATATTATTGAAGCA
TTTATCAGGGTTATTGTCTCATGACCAAAATCCCTTAACGTGAGTTTTCGTTCCACTGAGCGTCAGACCC
CGTAGAAAAGATCAAAGGATCTTC
